>Addgene plasmid #167826 | miniTol2 x EF1a_EKAREN4(TA) + PGK-puro | addgene full sequence | sequence record 330687 | Addgene NGS Result
GGGCGAATTGGGCCCAGAGGTGTAAAGTACTTGAGTAATTTTACTTGATTACTGTACTTAAGTATTATTT
TTGGGGATTTTTACTTTACTTGAGTACAATTAAAAATCAATACTTTTACTTTTACTTAATTACATTTTTT
TAGAAAAAAAAGTACTTTTTACTCCTTACAATTTTATTTACAGTCAAAAAGTACTTATTTTTTGGAGATC
ACTTCATTCTATTTTCCCTTGCTATTACCAAACCAATTGAATTGCGCTGATGCCCAGTTTAATTTAAATA
GATCTGGCTCCGGTGCCCGTCAGTGGGCAGAGCGCACATCGCCCACAGTCCCCGAGAAGTTGGGGGGAGG
GGTCGGCAATTGAACCGGTGCCTAGAGAAGGTGGCGCGGGGTAAACTGGGAAAGTGATGTCGTGTACTGG
CTCCGCCTTTTTCCCGAGGGTGGGGGAGAACCGTATATAAGTGCAGTAGTCGCCGTGAACGTTCTTTTTC
GCAACGGGTTTGCCGCCAGAACACAGGTAAGTGCCGTGTGTGGTTCCCGCGGGCCTGGCCTCTTTACGGG
TTATGGCCCTTGCGTGCCTTGAATTACTTCCACCTGGCTCCAGTACGTGATTCTTGATCCCGAGCTGGAG
CCAGGGGCGGGCCTTGCGCTTTAGGAGCCCCTTCGCCTCGTGCTTGAGTTGAGGCCTGGCCTGGGCGCTG
GGGCCGCCGCGTGCGAATCTGGTGGCACCTTCGCGCCTGTCTCGCTGCTTTCGATAAGTCTCTAGCCATT
TAAAATTTTTGATGACCTGCTGCGACGCTTTTTTTCTGGCAAGATAGTCTTGTAAATGCGGGCCAGGATC
TGCACACTGGTATTTCGGTTTTTGGGGCCGCGGGCGGCGACGGGGCCCGTGCGTCCCAGCGCACATGTTC
GGCGAGGCGGGGCCTGCGAGCGCGGCCACCGAGAATCGGACGGGGGTAGTCTCAAGCTGGCCGGCCTGCT
CTGGTGCCTGGCCTCGCGCCGCCGTGTATCGCCCCGCCCTGGGCGGCAAGGCTGGCCCGGTCGGCACCAG
TTGCGTGAGCGGAAAGATGGCCGCTTCCCGGCCCTGCTCCAGGGGGCTCAAAATGGAGGACGCGGCGCTC
GGGAGAGCGGGCGGGTGAGTCACCCACACAAAGGAAAGGGGCCTTTCCGTCCTCAGCCGTCGCTTCATGT
GACTCCACGGAGTACCGGGCGCCGTCCAGGCACCTCGATTAGTTCTGGAGCTTTTGGAGTACGTCGTCTT
TAGGTTGGGGGGAGGGGTTTTATGCGATGGAGTTTCCCCACACTGAGTGGGTGGAGACTGAAGTTAGGCC
AGCTTGGCACTTGATGTAATTCTCCTTGGAATTTGCCCTTTTTGAGTTTGGATCTTGGTTCATTCTCAAG
CCTCAGACAGTGGTTCAAAGTTTTTTTCTTCCATTTCAGGTGTCGTGAGGATCCCCCGGGCTGCAGGAAT
TCGGCGCGCCACGCGTACCGATAGCTTCGAATTCTGCAGTCGACGATATCACTAGTCTCGAGCATTTTGG
CAAAGAATTCGGCATGGTGAGCAAGGGCGAGGAGCTGTTCACCGGGGTGGTGCCCATCCTGGTCGAGCTG
GACGGCGACGTAAACGGCCACAAGTTCAGCGTGTCCGGCGAGGGCGAGGGCGATGCCACCTACGGCAAGC
TGACCCTGAAGCTTCTATGCACCACCGGCAAGCTGCCCGTGCCCTGGCCCACCCTCGTGACCACCCTGGG
CTACGGCCTGCAGTGCTTCGCCCGCTACCCCGACCACATGAAGCAGCACGACTTCTTCAAGTCCGCCATG
CCCGAAGGCTACGTCCAGGAGCGCACCATCTTCTTCAAGGACGACGGCAACTACAAGACCCGCGCCGAGG
TGAAGTTCGAGGGCGACACCCTGGTGAACCGCATCGAGCTGAAGGGCATCGACTTCAAGGAGGACGGCAA
CATCCTGGGGCACAAGCTGGAGTACAACTACAACAGCCACAACGTCTATATCACCGCCGACAAGCAGAAG
AACGGCATCAAGGCCAACTTCAAGATCCGCCACAACATCGAGGACGGCGGCGTGCAGCTCGCCGACCACT
ACCAGCAGAACACCCCCATCGGCGACGGCCCCGTGCTGCTGCCCGACAACCACTACCTGAGCTACCAGTC
CGCCCTGTTCAAAGACCCCAACGAGAAGCGCGATCACATGGTCCTGCTGGAGTTCCTGACCGCCGCCGGG
ATCACTGAGGGCATGAACGAGCTGTACCTCGAGATGGCGGACGAGGAGAAGCTGCCGCCCGGCTGGGAGA
AGCGCATGAGCCGCAGCTCAGGCCGAGTGTACTACTTCAACCACATCACTAACGCCAGCCAGTGGGAGCG
GCCCAGCGGCAACAGCAGCAGTGGTGGCAAAAACGGGCAGGGGGAGCCTGCCAGGGGTACCAGTGCTGGT
GGTAGTGCTGGTGGTAGTGCTGGTGGTAGTGCTGGTGGTAGTGCTGGTGGTTCCGGCAGTGCTGGTGGTA
GTGCTGGTGGTAGTACCAGTGCTGGTGGTAGTGCTGGTGGTAGTGCTGGTGGTAGTGCTGGTGGTAGTGC
TGGTGGTTCCGGCAGTGCTGGTGGTAGTGCTGGTGGTAGTACCAGTGCTGGTGGTAGTGCTGGTGGTAGT
GCTGGTGGTAGTGCTGGTGGTAGTGCTGGTGGTTCCGGCAGTGCTGGTGGTAGTGCTGGTGGTAGTACCA
GTGCTGGTGGTAGTGCTGGTGGTAGTGCTGGTGGTAGTGCTGGTGGTAGTGCTGGTGGTTCCGGACCAGA
TGTCCCTAGAGCTCCAGTGGATCCAGCATGGCTGTCATTCCAATTTCCGGGCGGCCGCATGGTGAGTAAA
GGGGAAGAACTGTTTACTGGCGTGGTGCCAATTCTGGTCGAACTGGATGGAGATGTAAATGGGCATAAAT
TTAGTGTGTCTGGAGAAGGGGAAGGAGACGCTACATATGGGAAACTGACACTGAAATTTATTTGTACTAC
TGGAAAACTGCCTGTGCCTTGGCCTACACTCGTGACAACCCTGTCTTGGGGAGTGCAGTGTTTTGCCCGG
TATCCTGATCATATGAAACAGCATGATTTTTTCAAATCTGCCATGCCTGAGGGATATGTCCAGGAACGGA
CAATTTTCTTTAAAGATGATGGGAATTATAAAACACGGGCCGAAGTGAAATTTGAAGGGGATACACTGGT
GAATCGGATTGAACTGAAAGGAATTGATTTTAAAGAAGATGGGAATATTCTGGGCCATAAACTGGAATAT
AATTATTTCAGCGATAATGTCTACATTACAGCCGATAAACAGAAGAATGGGATTAAAGCCAATTTTAAAA
TTCGGCATAATATTGAAGATGGAGGGGTGCAGCTCGCCGATCATTATCAGCAGAATACACCTATTGGGGA
TGGGCCTGTGCTGCTGCCTGATAATCATTATCTGAGCACACAGTCTGCCCTGAGCAAGGACCCTAATGAA
AAGCGGGACCATATGGTCCTGCTGGAATTTCTGACTGCCGCCGGCATTACACTCGGGATGGATGAACTGT
CTAGACCTAAGAAGAAGCGTAAGGTGTAAGTCGACGGTCGAGTCGAGACGCTAGCCACCGGTCGTTAACA
TTAAGCTAGAACTATAGTGAGTCGTATTACGTAGATCCAGACATGATAAGATACATTGATGAGTTTGGAC
AAACCACAACTAGAATGCAGTGAAAAAAATGCTTTATTTGTGAAATTTGTGATGCTATTGCTTTATTTGT
AACCATTATAAGCTGCAATAAACAAGTTAACAACGCCGGCCATCGATATGTTTAAACTCAGGTTCAGGGG
GAGGTGTGGGAGGTTTTTTAATTCGCGGCCGCACCGGGTAGGGGAGGCGCTTTTCCCAAGGCAGTCTGGA
GCATGCGCTTTAGCAGCCCCGCTGGGCACTTGGCGCTACACAAGTGGCCTCTGGCCTCGCACACATTCCA
CATCCACCGGTAGGCGCCAACCGGCTCCGTTCTTTGGTGGCCCCTTCGCGCCACCTTCTACTCCTCCCCT
AGTCAGGAAGTTCCCCCCCGCCCCGCAGCTCGCGTCGTGCAGGACGTGACAAATGGAAGTAGCACGTCTC
ACTAGTCTCGTGCAGATGGACAGCACCGCTGAGCAATGGAAGCGGGTAGGCCTTTGGGGCAGCGGCCAAT
AGCAGCTTTGCTCCTTCGCTTTCTGGGCTCAGAGGCTGGGAAGGGGTGGGTCCGGGGGCGGGCTCAGGGG
CGGGCTCAGGGGCGGGGCGGGCGCCCGAAGGTCCTCCGGAGGCCCGGCATTCTGCACGCTTCAAAAGCGC
ACGTCTGCCGCGCTGTTCTCCTCTTCCTCATCTCCGGGCCTTTCGACCTGCAGCCTGTTGACAATTAATC
ATCGGCATAGTATATCGGCATAGTATAATACGACAAGGTGAGGAACTAAACCGTCGACGATTTCACTAGT
CTCGAAGCCACCATGACCGAGTACAAGCCCACGGTGCGCCTCGCCACCCGCGACGACGTCCCCAGGGCCG
TACGCACCCTCGCCGCCGCGTTCGCCGACTACCCCGCCACGCGCCACACCGTCGATCCGGACCGCCACAT
CGAGCGGGTCACCGAGCTGCAAGAACTCTTCCTCACGCGCGTCGGGCTCGACATCGGCAAGGTGTGGGTC
GCGGACGACGGCGCCGCGGTGGCGGTCTGGACCACGCCGGAGAGCGTCGAAGCGGGGGCGGTGTTCGCCG
AGATCGGCCCGCGCATGGCCGAGTTGAGCGGTTCCCGGCTGGCCGCGCAGCAACAGATGGAAGGCCTCCT
GGCGCCGCACCGGCCCAAGGAGCCCGCGTGGTTCCTGGCCACCGTCGGCGTCTCGCCCGACCACCAGGGC
AAGGGTCTGGGCAGCGCCGTCGTGCTCCCCGGAGTGGAGGCGGCCGAGCGCGCCGGGGTGCCCGCCTTCC
TGGAGACCTCCGCGCCCCGCAACCTCCCCTTCTACGAGCGGCTCGGCTTCACCGTCACCGCCGACGTCGA
GGTGCCCGAAGGACCGCGCACCTGGTGCATGACCCGCAAGCCCGGTGCCTGACTAGAACTATAGTGAGTC
GTATTACGTAGATCCAGACATGATAAGATACATTGATGAGTTTGGACAAACCACAACTAGAATGCAGTGA
AAAAAATGCTTTATTTGTGAAATTTGTGATGCTATTGCTTTATTTGTAACCATTATAAGCTGCAATAAAC
AAGTTAACAACAACAATTGCATTCATTTTATGTTTCAGGTTCAGGGGGAGGTGTGGGAGGTTTTTTAATT
AAGCTTAAACAAGAATCTCTAGTTTTCTTTCTTGCTTTTACTTTTACTTCCTTAATACTCAAGTACAATT
TTAATGGAGTACTTTTTTACTTTTACTCAAGTAAGATTCTAGCCAGATACTTTTACTTTTAATTGAGTAA
AATTTTCCCTAAGTACTTGTACTTTCACTTGAGTAAAATTTTTGAGTACTTTTTACACCTCTGCTCGACC
ATATGGGAGAGCTCCCAACGCGTTGGATGCATAGCTTGAGTATTCTATAGTGTCACCTAAATAGCTTGGC
GTAATCATGGTCATAGCTGTTTCCTGTGTGAAATTGTTATCCGCTCACAATTCCACACAACATACGAGCC
GGAAGCATAAAGTGTAAAGCCTGGGGTGCCTAATGAGTGAGCTAACTCACATTAATTGCGTTGCGCTCAC
TGCCCGCTTTCCAGTCGGGAAACCTGTCGTGCCAGCTGCATTAATGAATCGGCCAACGCGCGGGGAGAGG
CGGTTTGCGTATTGGGCGCTCTTCCGCTTCCTCGCTCACTGACTCGCTGCGCTCGGTCGTTCGGCTGCGG
CGAGCGGTATCAGCTCACTCAAAGGCGGTAATACGGTTATCCACAGAATCAGGGGATAACGCAGGAAAGA
ACATGTGAGCAAAAGGCCAGCAAAAGGCCAGGAACCGTAAAAAGGCCGCGTTGCTGGCGTTTTTCCATAG
GCTCCGCCCCCCTGACGAGCATCACAAAAATCGACGCTCAAGTCAGAGGTGGCGAAACCCGACAGGACTA
TAAAGATACCAGGCGTTTCCCCCTGGAAGCTCCCTCGTGCGCTCTCCTGTTCCGACCCTGCCGCTTACCG
GATACCTGTCCGCCTTTCTCCCTTCGGGAAGCGTGGCGCTTTCTCATAGCTCACGCTGTAGGTATCTCAG
TTCGGTGTAGGTCGTTCGCTCCAAGCTGGGCTGTGTGCACGAACCCCCCGTTCAGCCCGACCGCTGCGCC
TTATCCGGTAACTATCGTCTTGAGTCCAACCCGGTAAGACACGACTTATCGCCACTGGCAGCAGCCACTG
GTAACAGGATTAGCAGAGCGAGGTATGTAGGCGGTGCTACAGAGTTCTTGAAGTGGTGGCCTAACTACGG
CTACACTAGAAGAACAGTATTTGGTATCTGCGCTCTGCTGAAGCCAGTTACCTTCGGAAAAAGAGTTGGT
AGCTCTTGATCCGGCAAACAAACCACCGCTGGTAGCGGTGGTTTTTTTGTTTGCAAGCAGCAGATTACGC
GCAGAAAAAAAGGATCTCAAGAAGATCCTTTGATCTTTTCTACGGGGTCTGACGCTCAGTGGAACGAAAA
CTCACGTTAAGGGATTTTGGTCATGAGATTATCAAAAAGGATCTTCACCTAGATCCTTTTAAATTAAAAA
TGAAGTTTTAAATCAATCTAAAGTATATATGAGTAAACTTGGTCTGACAGTTACCAATGCTTAATCAGTG
AGGCACCTATCTCAGCGATCTGTCTATTTCGTTCATCCATAGTTGCCTGACTCCCCGTCGTGTAGATAAC
TACGATACGGGAGGGCTTACCATCTGGCCCCAGTGCTGCAATGATACCGCGAGACCCACGCTCACCGGCT
CCAGATTTATCAGCAATAAACCAGCCAGCCGGAAGGGCCGAGCGCAGAAGTGGTCCTGCAACTTTATCCG
CCTCCATCCAGTCTATTAATTGTTGCCGGGAAGCTAGAGTAAGTAGTTCGCCAGTTAATAGTTTGCGCAA
CGTTGTTGCCATTGCTACAGGCATCGTGGTGTCACGCTCGTCGTTTGGTATGGCTTCATTCAGCTCCGGT
TCCCAACGATCAAGGCGAGTTACATGATCCCCCATGTTGTGCAAAAAAGCGGTTAGCTCCTTCGGTCCTC
CGATCGTTGTCAGAAGTAAGTTGGCCGCAGTGTTATCACTCATGGTTATGGCAGCACTGCATAATTCTCT
TACTGTCATGCCATCCGTAAGATGCTTTTCTGTGACTGGTGAGTACTCAACCAAGTCATTCTGAGAATAG
TGTATGCGGCGACCGAGTTGCTCTTGCCCGGCGTCAATACGGGATAATACCGCGCCACATAGCAGAACTT
TAAAAGTGCTCATCATTGGAAAACGTTCTTCGGGGCGAAAACTCTCAAGGATCTTACCGCTGTTGAGATC
CAGTTCGATGTAACCCACTCGTGCACCCAACTGATCTTCAGCATCTTTTACTTTCACCAGCGTTTCTGGG
TGAGCAAAAACAGGAAGGCAAAATGCCGCAAAAAAGGGAATAAGGGCGACACGGAAATGTTGAATACTCA
TACTCTTCCTTTTTCAATATTATTGAAGCATTTATCAGGGTTATTGTCTCATGAGCGGATACATATTTGA
ATGTATTTAGAAAAATAAACAAATAGGGGTTCCGCGCACATTTCCCCGAAAAGTGCCACCTGATGCGGTG
TGAAATACCGCACAGATGCGTAAGGAGAAAATACCGCATCAGGAAATTGTAAGCGTTAATATTTTGTTAA
AATTCGCGTTAAATTTTTGTTAAATCAGCTCATTTTTTAACCAATAGGCCGAAATCGGCAAAATCCCTTA
TAAATCAAAAGAATAGACCGAGATAGGGT
[37 nt withheld, positions 7940-7976]
AAAGAACGTGGACTCCAACGTCAAAGG
[49 nt withheld, positions 8004-8052]
T
[91 nt withheld, positions 8054-8144]
G
[124 nt withheld, positions 8146-8269]
CCATTCGCCATTCAGGCTGCGCAACTGTTGGGAAGGGCGATCGGTGCGGGCCTCTTCGCTATTACGCCAG
CTGGCGAAAGGGGGATGTGCTGCAAGGCGATTAAGTTGGGTAACGCCAGGGTTTTCCCAGTCACGACGTT
GTAAAACGACGGCCAGTGAATTGTAATACGACTCACTATA
Features (pLannotate 1.2.2; 25 found; start..end, strand, type, name):
    286..1448    +  promoter       EF-1α promoter: strong constitutive promoter for human elongation factor EF-1α
   1449..1473    +  misc_feature   MCS (fragment): pBluescript multiple cloning site
   1493..1515    +  misc_feature   MCS (fragment): multiple cloning site
   1554..2267    +  CDS            YPet: YPet is a basic (constitutively fluorescent) yellow fluorescent protein published in 2005, derived from Aequorea victoria. It has moderate acid sensitivity.
   2274..2435    +  CDS            PIN1 (fragment): PIN1_HUMAN - Experimental evidence at protein level: Swiss-Prot protein existence level 1. Peptidyl-prolyl cis/trans isomerase (PPIase) that binds to and isomerizes specific phosphorylated Ser/Thr-Pro (pSer/Thr-Pro) motifs (PubMed:21497122, PubMed:23623683, PubMed:29686383). By inducing conformational changes in a subset of phosphorylated proteins, acts as a molecular switch in multiple cellular processes (PubMed:21497122, PubMed:22033920, PubMed:23623683). Displays a preference for acidic residues located N-terminally to the proline bond to be isomerized. Regulates mitosis presumably by inter
   2859..3569    +  CDS            mTurquoise2: mTurquoise2 is a basic (constitutively fluorescent) cyan fluorescent protein published in 2012, derived from Aequorea victoria. It is reported to be a rapidly-maturing monomer with very low acid sensitivity.
   3652..3669    -  promoter       T7 promoter (fragment): promoter for bacteriophage T7 RNA polymerase
   3674..3808    -  polyA_signal   SV40 poly(A) signal: SV40 polyadenylation signal
   3886..4385    +  promoter       PGK promoter: mouse phosphoglycerate kinase 1 promoter
   4397..4444    +  promoter       EM7 promoter: synthetic bacterial promoter&nbsp
   4493..5092    +  CDS            PuroR: puromycin N-acetyltransferase; pac from Streptomyces alboniger; confers resistance to puromycin
   5099..5116    -  promoter       T7 promoter (fragment): promoter for bacteriophage T7 RNA polymerase
   5121..5255    -  polyA_signal   SV40 poly(A) signal: SV40 polyadenylation signal
   5574..5592    -  promoter       SP6 promoter: promoter for bacteriophage SP6 RNA polymerase
   5634..5650    -  protein_bind   lac operator: The lac repressor binds to the lac operator to inhibit transcription in E. coli. This inhibition can be relieved by adding lactose or isopropyl-β-D-thiogalactopyranoside (IPTG). lac repressor encoded by lacI
   5658..5688    -  promoter       lac promoter: promoter for the E. coli lac operon
   5703..5724    -  protein_bind   CAP binding site: CAP binding activates transcription in the presence of cAMP. E. coli catabolite activator protein
   5737..5829    -  CDS            lacI (fragment): lac repressor; lacI; The lac repressor binds to the lac operator to inhibit transcription in E. coli. This inhibition can be relieved by adding lactose or isopropyl-β-D-thiogalactopyranoside (IPTG).
   6012..6600    -  rep_origin     ori: high-copy-number ColE1/pMB1/pBR322/pUC origin of replication
   6771..7631    -  CDS            AmpR: β-lactamase; bla; confers resistance to ampicillin, carbenicillin, and related antibiotics
   7632..7736    -  promoter       AmpR promoter: bla
   7763..7813    +  misc_feature   bom (fragment): basis of mobility region from pBR322
   7841..8269    -  rep_origin     f1 ori (sequence partly withheld): f1 bacteriophage origin of replication; arrow indicates direction of (+) strand synthesis
   8273..8430    -  CDS            lacZα (fragment): LacZα fragment of β-galactosidase; lacZ fragment
   8433..2       +  promoter       T7 promoter (across the origin): promoter for bacteriophage T7 RNA polymerase
