[The description below was written by a language model from this plasmid's Addgene catalogue record and pLannotate feature annotations shown in this document.]
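Description:
miniTol2 x EF1a_EKAREN4(TA) + PGK-puro is a mammalian expression plasmid built on a miniTol2 transposon backbone and designed for stable genomic integration of an ERK activity FRET biosensor control. In bacteria it is maintained as a high-copy plasmid through a ColE1/pUC-type origin and selected with ampicillin (AmpR under its own bla promoter). An f1 origin and remnants of a cloning-vector lac/lacZα region are also present. The Tol2 transposon arms themselves are not annotated in the feature table. The record notes that generating stable lines requires co-transfection of a separate transposase-expressing plasmid.

The payload is driven by the strong constitutive human EF-1α promoter and encodes a single-chain sensor. YPet (yellow acceptor) is followed by a fragment of human PIN1, which serves as the phospho-Ser/Thr-Pro binding domain. An unannotated stretch comes next, which presumably holds the linker and the ERK substrate region, and then mTurquoise2 (cyan donor). A C-terminal nuclear localization signal is recorded, and the transcript ends at an SV40 poly(A) signal. The sensor derives from EKAREV. According to the depositor, the Turquoise2 sequence was introduced as synthetic DNA carrying many silent mutations to reduce recombination with the related YPet coding sequence, and the sensor domain was altered by point mutagenesis (K424P, K426W). The additional T420A change, reflected in the "TA" name, presumably removes the phosphoacceptor threonine. That would make the sensor unresponsive to ERK, consistent with its stated purpose as a control for EKAREN4.

A second cassette uses the mouse PGK promoter, with a bacterial EM7 promoter downstream of it, to express puromycin N-acetyltransferase, followed by another SV40 poly(A) signal. This allows puromycin selection of cells that have integrated the construct. The associated work applied these sensors to measure single-cell ERK dynamics in colorectal cancer organoids.
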