Addgene plasmid #167826: miniTol2 x EF1a_EKAREN4(TA) + PGK-puro
Purpose: Control sensor for EKAREN4
Depositing lab: Hugo Snippert. Depositing organization: University Medical Centre Utrecht. Publication: Quantifying single-cell ERK dynamics in colorectal cancer organoids reveals EGFR as an amplifier of oncogenic MAPK pathway signalling. Ponsioen B, Post JB, Buissant des Amorie JR, Laskaris D, van Ineveld RL, Kersten S, Bertotti A, Sassi F, Sipieter F, Cappe B, Mertens S, Verlaan-Klink I, Boj SF, Vries RGJ, Rehmann H, Vandenabeele P, Riquet FB, Trusolino L, Bos JL, Snippert HJG. Nat Cell Biol. 2021 Apr;23(4):377-390. doi: 10.1038/s41556-021-00654-5. Epub 2021 Apr 1. PubMed 33795873.
Backbone
  Vector backbone: miniTol2 expression vector
  Backbone size w/o insert (bp): 3450
  Vector type: Mammalian Expression
  Selectable markers: Puromycin
Growth in bacteria
  Bacterial resistance: Ampicillin, 100 μg/mL
  Growth temperature: 37°C
  Growth strain: DH5alpha
  Copy number: High Copy
Gene/Insert
  Gene/Insert name: EKAREN4(TA)
  Species: Synthetic
  Insert size (bp): 1950
  Mutation: K424P, K426W, T420A
  Promoter: EF1a
  Tag / fusion protein: nls localization motif (C terminal on insert)
  Cloning method: Ligation Independent Cloning
  Sequencing primers: 5′ TGGAATTTGCCCTTTTTGAG; 3′ AATGTTAACGACCGGt
Resource information
  A portion of this plasmid was derived from a plasmid made by: EKAREV (Komatsu et al.)
Terms and licenses: Academic/Nonprofit Terms; Industry Terms: Not Available to Industry
Depositor comments: We received EKAREV FRET biosensor from Matsuda-lab (Japan). We subsequently improved by insertion of a Turquoise2 synthetic DNA, including 169 silent mutations (reducing recombination) and adapted the sensor domain by point mutagenesis. The generation of stable cell lines using this plasmid requires the co-transfection of a transposase-expressing plasmid. The depositing lab recommends the use of Plasmid 158774.
How to cite: miniTol2 x EF1a_EKAREN4(TA) + PGK-puro was a gift from Hugo Snippert (Addgene plasmid # 167826 ; http://n2t.net/addgene:167826 ; RRID:Addgene_167826)
