>Addgene plasmid #167826 | miniTol2 x EF1a_EKAREN4(TA) + PGK-puro | depositor partial sequence | sequence record 325720 | EKAREN4 control FRET biosensor + polyA
ATGGTGAGCAAGGGCGAGGAGCTGTTCACCGGGGTGGTGCCCATCCTGGTCGAGCTGGACGGCGACGTAA
ACGGCCACAAGTTCAGCGTGTCCGGCGAGGGCGAGGGCGATGCCACCTACGGCAAGCTGACCCTGAAGCT
TCTATGCACCACCGGCAAGCTGCCCGTGCCCTGGCCCACCCTCGTGACCACCCTGGGCTACGGCCTGCAG
TGCTTCGCCCGCTACCCCGACCACATGAAGCAGCACGACTTCTTCAAGTCCGCCATGCCCGAAGGCTACG
TCCAGGAGCGCACCATCTTCTTCAAGGACGACGGCAACTACAAGACCCGCGCCGAGGTGAAGTTCGAGGG
CGACACCCTGGTGAACCGCATCGAGCTGAAGGGCATCGACTTCAAGGAGGACGGCAACATCCTGGGGCAC
AAGCTGGAGTACAACTACAACAGCCACAACGTCTATATCACCGCCGACAAGCAGAAGAACGGCATCAAGG
CCAACTTCAAGATCCGCCACAACATCGAGGACGGCGGCGTGCAGCTCGCCGACCACTACCAGCAGAACAC
CCCCATCGGCGACGGCCCCGTGCTGCTGCCCGACAACCACTACCTGAGCTACCAGTCCGCCCTGTTCAAA
GACCCCAACGAGAAGCGCGATCACATGGTCCTGCTGGAGTTCCTGACCGCCGCCGGGATCACTGAGGGCA
TGAACGAGCTGTACCTCGAGATGGCGGACGAGGAGAAGCTGCCGCCCGGCTGGGAGAAGCGCATGAGCCG
CAGCTCAGGCCGAGTGTACTACTTCAACCACATCACTAACGCCAGCCAGTGGGAGCGGCCCAGCGGCAAC
AGCAGCAGTGGTGGCAAAAACGGGCAGGGGGAGCCTGCCAGGGGTACCAGTGCTGGTGGTAGTGCTGGTG
GTAGTGCTGGTGGTAGTGCTGGTGGTAGTGCTGGTGGTTCCGGCAGTGCTGGTGGTAGTGCTGGTGGTAG
TACCAGTGCTGGTGGTAGTGCTGGTGGTAGTGCTGGTGGTAGTGCTGGTGGTAGTGCTGGTGGTTCCGGC
AGTGCTGGTGGTAGTGCTGGTGGTAGTACCAGTGCTGGTGGTAGTGCTGGTGGTAGTGCTGGTGGTAGTG
CTGGTGGTAGTGCTGGTGGTTCCGGCAGTGCTGGTGGTAGTGCTGGTGGTAGTACCAGTGCTGGTGGTAG
TGCTGGTGGTAGTGCTGGTGGTAGTGCTGGTGGTAGTGCTGGTGGTTCCGGACCAGATGTCCCTAGAGCT
CCAGTGGATCCAGCATGGCTGTCATTCCAATTTCCGGGCGGCCGCATGGTGAGTAAAGGGGAAGAACTGT
TTACTGGCGTGGTGCCAATTCTGGTCGAACTGGATGGAGATGTAAATGGGCATAAATTTAGTGTGTCTGG
AGAAGGGGAAGGAGACGCTACATATGGGAAACTGACACTGAAATTTATTTGTACTACTGGAAAACTGCCT
GTGCCTTGGCCTACACTCGTGACAACCCTGTCTTGGGGAGTGCAGTGTTTTGCCCGGTATCCTGATCATA
TGAAACAGCATGATTTTTTCAAATCTGCCATGCCTGAGGGATATGTCCAGGAACGGACAATTTTCTTTAA
AGATGATGGGAATTATAAAACACGGGCCGAAGTGAAATTTGAAGGGGATACACTGGTGAATCGGATTGAA
CTGAAAGGAATTGATTTTAAAGAAGATGGGAATATTCTGGGCCATAAACTGGAATATAATTATTTCAGCG
ATAATGTCTACATTACAGCCGATAAACAGAAGAATGGGATTAAAGCCAATTTTAAAATTCGGCATAATAT
TGAAGATGGAGGGGTGCAGCTCGCCGATCATTATCAGCAGAATACACCTATTGGGGATGGGCCTGTGCTG
CTGCCTGATAATCATTATCTGAGCACACAGTCTGCCCTGAGCAAGGACCCTAATGAAAAGCGGGACCATA
TGGTCCTGCTGGAATTTCTGACTGCCGCCGGCATTACACTCGGGATGGATGAACTGTCTAGACCTAAGAA
GAAGCGTAAGGTGTAAGTCGACGGTCGAGTCGAGACGCTAGCCACCGGTCGTTAACATTAAGCTAGAACT
ATAGTGAGTCGTATTACGTAGATCCAGACATGATAAGATACATTGATGAGTTTGGACAAACCACAACTAG
AATGCAGTGAAAAAAATGCTTTATTTGTGAAATTTGTGATGCTATTGCTTTATTTGTAACCATTATAAGC
TGCAATAAACAAGTTAACAACGCCGGC
