>Addgene plasmid #167826 | miniTol2 x EF1a_EKAREN4(TA) + PGK-puro | depositor partial sequence | sequence record 325721 | the resistance cassette PGK-puro + polyA
GGCCGCACCGGGTAGGGGAGGCGCTTTTCCCAAGGCAGTCTGGAGCATGCGCTTTAGCAGCCCCGCTGGG
CACTTGGCGCTACACAAGTGGCCTCTGGCCTCGCACACATTCCACATCCACCGGTAGGCGCCAACCGGCT
CCGTTCTTTGGTGGCCCCTTCGCGCCACCTTCTACTCCTCCCCTAGTCAGGAAGTTCCCCCCCGCCCCGC
AGCTCGCGTCGTGCAGGACGTGACAAATGGAAGTAGCACGTCTCACTAGTCTCGTGCAGATGGACAGCAC
CGCTGAGCAATGGAAGCGGGTAGGCCTTTGGGGCAGCGGCCAATAGCAGCTTTGCTCCTTCGCTTTCTGG
GCTCAGAGGCTGGGAAGGGGTGGGTCCGGGGGCGGGCTCAGGGGCGGGCTCAGGGGCGGGGCGGGCGCCC
GAAGGTCCTCCGGAGGCCCGGCATTCTGCACGCTTCAAAAGCGCACGTCTGCCGCGCTGTTCTCCTCTTC
CTCATCTCCGGGCCTTTCGACCTGCAGCCTGTTGACAATTAATCATCGGCATAGTATATCGGCATAGTAT
AATACGACAAGGTGAGGAACTAAACCGTCGACGATTTCACTAGTCTCGAAGCCACCATGACCGAGTACAA
GCCCACGGTGCGCCTCGCCACCCGCGACGACGTCCCCAGGGCCGTACGCACCCTCGCCGCCGCGTTCGCC
GACTACCCCGCCACGCGCCACACCGTCGATCCGGACCGCCACATCGAGCGGGTCACCGAGCTGCAAGAAC
TCTTCCTCACGCGCGTCGGGCTCGACATCGGCAAGGTGTGGGTCGCGGACGACGGCGCCGCGGTGGCGGT
CTGGACCACGCCGGAGAGCGTCGAAGCGGGGGCGGTGTTCGCCGAGATCGGCCCGCGCATGGCCGAGTTG
AGCGGTTCCCGGCTGGCCGCGCAGCAACAGATGGAAGGCCTCCTGGCGCCGCACCGGCCCAAGGAGCCCG
CGTGGTTCCTGGCCACCGTCGGCGTCTCGCCCGACCACCAGGGCAAGGGTCTGGGCAGCGCCGTCGTGCT
CCCCGGAGTGGAGGCGGCCGAGCGCGCCGGGGTGCCCGCCTTCCTGGAGACCTCCGCGCCCCGCAACCTC
CCCTTCTACGAGCGGCTCGGCTTCACCGTCACCGCCGACGTCGAGGTGCCCGAAGGACCGCGCACCTGGT
GCATGACCCGCAAGCCCGGTGCCTGACTAGAACTATAGTGAGTCGTATTACGTAGATCCAGACATGATAA
GATACATTGATGAGTTTGGACAAACCACAACTAGAATGCAGTGAAAAAAATGCTTTATTTGTGAAATTTG
TGATGCTATTGCTTTATTTGTAACCATTATAAGCTGCAATAAACAAGTTAACAACAACAATTG
